Addgene plasmid #15788: pDEST17-UbE2E2
Depositing lab: Wade Harper. Depositing organization: Harvard Medical School. Publication: Dual E1 activation systems for ubiquitin differentially regulate E2 enzyme charging. Jin J, Li X, Gygi SP, Harper JW. Nature. 2007 Jun 28. 447(7148):1135-8. 10.1038/nature05902 PubMed 17597759.
Backbone
  Vector backbone: pDEST17
  Backbone manufacturer: Invitrogen
  Backbone size w/o insert (bp): 4900
  Vector type: Bacterial Expression
Growth in bacteria
  Bacterial resistance: Ampicillin, 100 μg/mL
  Growth temperature: 37°C
  Growth strain: DH5alpha
  Copy number: Low Copy
Gene/Insert
  Gene/Insert name: Ubiquitin conjugating enzyme UbE2E2 (alt name: UbE2E2)
  Species: H. sapiens (human)
  Insert size (bp): 606
  GenBank ID: NM_152653
  Entrez Gene: UBE2E2 (a.k.a. UBCH8)
  Tag / fusion protein: His (N terminal on backbone)
  Cloning method: Gateway Cloning
  Sequencing primers: 5′ T7
Terms and licenses: Academic/Nonprofit Terms; Industry Terms: Not Available to Industry
How to cite: pDEST17-UbE2E2 was a gift from Wade Harper (Addgene plasmid # 15788 ; http://n2t.net/addgene:15788 ; RRID:Addgene_15788)
