[The description below was written by a language model from this plasmid's Addgene catalogue record.]
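Description:
pDEST17-UbE2E2 is a bacterial expression plasmid built on the commercial Gateway destination vector pDEST17 (backbone of about 4.9 kb without insert). It carries the human ubiquitin-conjugating enzyme UBE2E2, also known as UBCH8, as an insert of roughly 606 bp. The coding sequence was introduced by Gateway recombinational cloning, which typically leaves recombination-site scars flanking the open reading frame. The plasmid is maintained in E. coli under ampicillin selection and is recorded as low copy. No feature table accompanies the entry, so the origin of replication and the exact regulatory elements are not listed. The use of a T7 primer for 5′ sequencing fits the T7 promoter-driven design generally associated with pDEST17, in which expression requires a host strain that supplies T7 RNA polymerase.

The backbone supplies an N-terminal His tag, so the E2 enzyme is made as a His-tagged fusion protein that can be recovered by immobilised metal affinity chromatography. The catalogue fields do not note any mutations or truncations of the insert.

The record does not state an explicit purpose beyond bacterial expression. The associated publication concerns two ubiquitin E1 activating systems and how they differentially charge E2 enzymes. This suggests the plasmid was used to produce recombinant UBE2E2 for in vitro biochemical work such as ubiquitin charging or thioester-formation assays. More generally, it serves as a source of purified human UBE2E2 for reconstituted ubiquitination reactions.
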