>Addgene plasmid #15788 | pDEST17-UbE2E2 | depositor partial sequence | sequence record 8341 | Author sequence
[603 nt withheld, positions 1-603]
TAG
