>Addgene plasmid #15788 | pDEST17-UbE2E2 | addgene partial sequence | sequence record 22246 | T7 5'-TAATACGACTCACTATAGGG-3'
TTACTTTAAGAAGGAGAATACATATAGCGGGGTTCTCATCATCATCATCATCATGGTATGGCTAGCATGA
CTGGTGGACAGCAAATGGGTCGGGATCTGTACGACGATGACGATAAGGATCCGAGCTCGAGATCTGCAGA
TCAAACAAGTTTGTACAAAAAAGCAGGCTCCGCGGCCGCCCCCTTCACC
[427 nt withheld, positions 190-616]
